>Addgene plasmid #228674 | pMB.008 | addgene full sequence | sequence record 456219 | Addgene NGS Result
TTGAGATCCTTTTTTTCTGCGCGTAATCTGCTGCTTGCAAACAAAAAAACCACCGCTACCAGCGGTGGTT
TGTTTGCCGGATCAAGAGCTACCAACTCTTTTTCCGAAGGTAACTGGCTTCAGCAGAGCGCAGATACCAA
ATACTGTTCTTCTAGTGTAGCCGTAGTTAGGCCACCACTTCAAGAACTCTGTAGCACCGCCTACATACCT
CGCTCTGCTAATCCTGTTACCAGTGGCTGCTGCCAGTGGCGATAAGTCGTGTCTTACCGGGTTGGACTCA
AGACGATAGTTACCGGATAAGGCGCAGCGGTCGGGCTGAACGGGGGGTTCGTGCACACAGCCCAGCTTGG
AGCGAACGACCTACACCGAACTGAGATACCTACAGCGTGAGCTATGAGAAAGCGCCACGCTTCCCGAAGG
GAGAAAGGCGGACAGGTATCCGGTAAGCGGCAGGGTCGGAACAGGAGAGCGCACGAGGGAGCTTCCAGGG
GGAAACGCCTGGTATCTTTATAGTCCTGTCGGGTTTCGCCACCTCTGACTTGAGCGTCGATTTTTGTGAT
GCTCGTCAGGGGGGCGGAGCCTATGGAAAAACGCCAGCAACGCGGCCTTTTTACGGTTCCTGGCCTTTTG
CTGGCCTTTTGCTCACATGTTCTTTCCTGCGTTATCCCCTGATTCTGTGGATAACCGTAGTCGGTCTCAT
GGCTAATGAGTCGAGAAGTACTAGAGGATCATAATCAGCCATACCACATTTGTAGAGGTTTTACTTGCTT
TAAAAAACCTCCCACACCTCCCCCTGAACCTGAAACATAAAATGAATGCAATTGTTGTTGTTAACTTGTT
TATTGCAGCTTATAATGGTTACAAATAAAGCAATAGCATCACAAATTTCACAAATAAAGCATTTTTTTCA
CTGCATTCTAGTTGTGGTTTGTCCAAACTCATCAATGTATCTTATCATGTCTGGATCTGATCACTGATAT
CGCCTAGGAGATCCGGGGCTGTGAGACCAGACCAATAAAAAACGCCCGGCGGCAACCGAGCGTTCTGAAC
AAATCCAGATGGAGTTCTGAGGTCATTACTGGATCTATCAACAGGAGTCCAAGCGAGCTCGATATCAAAT
TACGCCCCGCCCTGCCACTCATCGCAGTACTGTTGTAATTCATTAAGCATTCTGCCGACATGGAAGCCAT
CACAAACGGCATGATGAACCTGAATCGCCAGCGGCATCAGCACCTTGTCGCCTTGCGTATAATATTTGCC
CATGGTGAAAACGGGGGCGAAGAAGTTGTCCATATTGGCCACGTTTAAATCAAAACTGGTGAAACTCACC
CAGGGATTGGCTGAAACGAAAAACATATTCTCAATAAACCCTTTAGGGAAATAGGCCAGGTTTTCACCGT
AACACGCCACATCTTGCGAATATATGTGTAGAAACTGCCGGAAATCGTCGTGGTATTCACTCCAGAGCGA
TGAAAACGTTTCAGTTTGCTCATGGAAAACGGTGTAACAAGGGTGAACACTATCCCATATCACCAGCTCA
CCGTCTTTCATTGCCATACGAAATTCCGGATGAGCATTCATCAGGCGGGCAAGAATGTGAATAAAGGCCG
GATAAAACTTGTGCTTATTTTTCTTTACGGTCTTTAAAAAGGCCGTAATATCCAGCTGAACGGTCTGGTT
ATAGGTACATTGAGCAACTGACTGAAATGCCTCAAAATGTTCTTTACGATGCCATTGGGATATATCAACG
GTGGTATATCCAGTGATTTTTTTCTCCATTTTAGCTTCCTTAGCTCCTGAAAATCTCGATAACTCAAAAA
ATACGCCCGGTAGTGATCTTATTTCATTATGGTGAAAGTTGGAACCTCTTACGTGCCCGATCAATCATGA
CCAAAATCCCTTAACGTGAGTTTTCGTTCCACTGAGCGTCAGACCCCGTAGAAAAGATCAAAGGATCTTC
Features (pLannotate 1.2.2; 6 found; start..end, strand, type, name):
      1..589     +  rep_origin     ori: high-copy-number ColE1/pMB1/pBR322/pUC origin of replication
    727..810     +  CDS            large T antigen (fragment): large T antigen from SV40 (simian virus 40)
    833..967     +  polyA_signal   SV40 poly(A) signal: SV40 polyadenylation signal
   1015..1049    -  terminator     lambda t0 terminator: minimal transcription terminator from phage lambda (Scholtissek and Grosse, 1987)
   1123..1779    -  CDS            cat: CAT_ECOLX - Experimental evidence at protein level: Swiss-Prot protein existence level 1. This enzyme is an effector of chloramphenicol resistance in bacteria. From Escherichia coli. This protein is used as a marker in many commonly used cloning vectors, such as pACYC184.
   1780..1877    -  promoter       cat promoter: promoter of the E. coli cat gene encoding chloramphenicol acetyltransferase
