[The description below was written by a language model from this plasmid's Addgene catalogue record and pLannotate feature annotations shown in this document.]
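Description:
pMB.008 is a small (about 2 kb) part plasmid built on the pYTK001 entry backbone and catalogued as an insect expression vector. It belongs to a modular cloning system for assembling multigene vectors for baculovirus and yeast expression. It does not express anything itself. Instead it stores one standardised part, the tSV40 terminator, in the version intended for baculovirus expression units whose coding sequence carries a C-terminal tag. The plasmid is maintained in E. coli through a high-copy ColE1/pUC-type origin. Selection is with chloramphenicol, provided by a cat gene driven by its native cat promoter and followed by a minimal phage lambda t0 terminator that limits read-through from the marker.

The payload region consists of the SV40 polyadenylation signal preceded by a short annotated fragment of the SV40 large T antigen coding sequence. That fragment is most likely just residual viral sequence flanking the poly(A) region, not a functional open reading frame. Once placed downstream of a gene in an assembled transcription unit, this element directs 3′ end cleavage and polyadenylation of the transcript in insect cells. The catalogue lists the insert species as Baculoviridae, but the feature annotation identifies the sequence as derived from simian virus 40. No promoter, coding sequence or tag is annotated in the part. The cloning sites flanking it are not given either: the record lists restriction enzyme cloning with an unknown 5′ site. The plasmid is typically used as a terminator donor, combined with promoter, coding sequence and tag parts when building baculovirus expression cassettes.
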