Addgene plasmid #228674: pMB.008
Purpose: tSV40 Terminator for Baculovirus expression with Cterminal tag
Depositing lab: Chen Davidovich. Depositing organization: Monash University. Publication: Modular cloning of multigene vectors for the baculovirus system and yeast. Lai Z, Flanigan SF, Boudes M, Davidovich C. J Mol Biol. 2025 Jan 13:168943. doi: 10.1016/j.jmb.2025.168943. PubMed 39814169.
Backbone
  Vector backbone: pYTK001
  Vector type: Insect Expression
Growth in bacteria
  Bacterial resistance: Chloramphenicol, 25 μg/mL
  Growth temperature: 37°C
  Growth strain: DH5alpha
  Copy number: High Copy
Gene/Insert
  Gene/Insert name: tSV40
  Species: Baculoviridae
  Mutation: WT
  Cloning method: Restriction Enzyme; 5′ cloning site Unknown (unknown if destroyed)
Terms and licenses: Academic/Nonprofit Terms; Industry Terms: Not Available to Industry
How to cite: pMB.008 was a gift from Chen Davidovich (Addgene plasmid # 228674 ; http://n2t.net/addgene:228674 ; RRID:Addgene_228674)
